Addgene plasmid #142368: TFORF1662
Purpose: Lentiviral vector for overexpressing transcription factor ORFs with unique 24-bp barcodes. Barcodes facilitate identification of transcription factors in pooled screens.
Depositing lab: Feng Zhang. Depositing organization: Broad Institute. Publication: A transcription factor atlas of directed differentiation. Joung J, Ma S, Tay T, Geiger-Schuller KR, Kirchgatterer PC, Verdine VK, Guo B, Arias-Garcia MA, Allen WE, Singh A, Kuksenko O, Abudayyeh OO, Gootenberg JS, Fu Z, Macrae RK, Buenrostro JD, Regev A, Zhang F. Cell. 2023 Jan 5;186(1):209-229.e26. doi: 10.1016/j.cell.2022.11.026. PubMed 36608654.
Backbone
  Vector backbone: pLX_TRC317
  Backbone manufacturer: Broad Institute Genetic Perturbation Platform
  Backbone size w/o insert (bp): 8264
  Vector type: Mammalian Expression, Lentiviral
  Selectable markers: Puromycin
Growth in bacteria
  Bacterial resistance: Ampicillin, 100 μg/mL
  Growth temperature: 30°C
  Growth strain: NEB Stable
  Copy number: High Copy
Gene/Insert
  Gene/Insert name: ARID5B
  Species: H. sapiens (human)
  Insert size (bp): 3668
  Entrez Gene: ARID5B (a.k.a. DESRT, MRF-2, MRF2)
  Promoter: EF1a
  Cloning method: Unknown
  Sequencing primers: 5′ GGGTGGAGACTGAAGTTAGGCCAG; 3′ CACATAGCGTAAAAGGAGCAACATAG
Terms and licenses: Academic/Nonprofit Terms; Industry Terms: Not Available to Industry
Depositor comments: NM_032199,ENST00000279873 . The transcription factor ORF portion of this plasmid was synthesized by Genewiz. Please test multiple small colonies in case of plasmid recombination. To make this collection available in a timely manner, a portion of this collection was not fully sequenced by Addgene. If an Addgene verified full plasmid sequence is not available, please contact us prior to placing an order to request the full sequence.
How to cite: TFORF1662 was a gift from Feng Zhang (Addgene plasmid # 142368 ; http://n2t.net/addgene:142368 ; RRID:Addgene_142368)
