[The description below was written by a language model from this plasmid's Addgene catalogue record and pLannotate feature annotations shown in this document.]
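Description:
TFORF1662 is a third-generation-style, self-inactivating lentiviral expression plasmid built on the pLX_TRC317 backbone and carrying the human transcription factor ARID5B (also called DESRT or MRF2). It belongs to a barcoded collection of transcription factor ORFs. The bacterial portion contains a high-copy ColE1/pUC origin, an f1 origin and an ampicillin resistance gene. The depositor warns that the plasmid can recombine, as often happens with LTR-containing vectors. The sequenced record is about 11.9 kb, matching the stated backbone and insert sizes.

The viral genome is transcribed in packaging cells from an RSV promoter fused to a truncated HIV-1 5' LTR. This is followed by the Ψ packaging signal, a gag fragment and the RRE for Rev-dependent export. The genome ends in a ΔU3 3' LTR, which inactivates LTR promoter activity after integration, with an SV40 polyadenylation signal downstream. Inside the provirus there are two expression units. An SV40 early promoter drives puromycin N-acetyltransferase for selecting transduced mammalian cells. After a cPPT/CTS element, which aids nuclear import, an EF-1α promoter drives the synthesized ARID5B coding sequence constitutively. A WPRE downstream of the ORF enhances transcript stability and expression. No epitope tag or fluorescent reporter is annotated.

According to the catalogue entry, each construct in the collection carries a unique 24-bp barcode that identifies the ORF in pooled overexpression screens, such as those for directed differentiation. The barcode is not annotated in the feature table, so its exact position is not stated in the record. Several short annotated fragments, including the U6 promoter, small t antigen, lacZα and lacI pieces, appear to be backbone remnants rather than functional elements.
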