Features (pLannotate 1.2.2; 31 found; start..end, strand, type, name):
      5..231     +  promoter       RSV promoter: Rous sarcoma virus enhancer/promoter
    232..412     +  LTR            5' LTR (truncated): truncated 5' long terminal repeat (LTR) from HIV-1
    459..584     +  misc_feature   HIV-1 Ψ: packaging signal of human immunodeficiency virus type 1
    568..931     +  CDS            HIV-1 gag (fragment): gag protein from human immunodeficiency virus 1; gag
   1077..1310    +  misc_feature   RRE: The Rev response element (RRE) of HIV-1 allows for Rev-dependent mRNA export from the nucleus to the cytoplasm.
   1687..1713    +  CDS            Rev (fragment): human immunodeficiency virus 1 (HIV-1) Rev protein; rev; enhances nuclear export of unspliced and incompletely spliced viral mRNAs
   1720..1743    +  promoter       SV40 promoter (fragment): SV40 early promoter
   1744..1815    +  promoter       SV40 promoter (fragment): SV40 enhancer and early promoter
   1839..1974    +  rep_origin     SV40 ori: SV40 origin of replication
   2020..2616    +  CDS            PuroR (fragment): puromycin N-acetyltransferase; pac from Streptomyces; confers resistance to puromycin
   2665..2782    +  misc_feature   cPPT/CTS: central polypurine tract and central termination sequence of HIV-1
   2847..2913    +  CDS            small t antigen (fragment): SV40 (simian virus 40) small t antigen
   2920..4098    +  promoter       EF-1α promoter: strong constitutive promoter for human elongation factor EF-1α
   4115..7678    +  CDS            ARID5B: ARI5B_HUMAN - Also known as DESRT, MRF2. Experimental evidence at protein level: Swiss-Prot protein existence level 1. Transcription coactivator that binds to the 5'-AATA[CT]-3' core sequence and plays a key role in adipogenesis and liver development. Acts by forming a complex with phosphorylated PHF2, which mediates demethylation at Lys-336, leading to target the PHF2-ARID5B complex to target promoters, where PHF2 mediates demethylation of dimethylated 'Lys-9' of histone H3 (H3K9me2), followed by transcription activation of target genes. The PHF2-ARID5B complex acts as a coactivator of HNF4A
   7694..7747    +  promoter       U6 promoter (fragment): RNA polymerase III promoter for human U6 snRNA
   7789..8377    +  misc_feature   WPRE: woodchuck hepatitis virus posttranscriptional regulatory element
   8428..8447    +  misc_feature   cPPT/CTS (fragment): central polypurine tract and central termination sequence of HIV-1
   8449..8682    +  LTR            3' LTR (ΔU3): self-inactivating 3' long terminal repeat (LTR) from HIV-1
   8760..8881    +  polyA_signal   SV40 poly(A) signal: SV40 polyadenylation signal
   8921..9056    +  rep_origin     SV40 ori: SV40 origin of replication
   9077..9095    -  promoter       T7 promoter: promoter for bacteriophage T7 RNA polymerase
   9103..9258    +  CDS            lacZα (fragment): LacZα fragment of β-galactosidase; lacZ fragment
   9263..9691    +  rep_origin     f1 ori (sequence partly withheld): f1 bacteriophage origin of replication; arrow indicates direction of (+) strand synthesis
   9744..9848    +  promoter       AmpR promoter: bla
   9849..10709   +  CDS            AmpR: β-lactamase; bla; confers resistance to ampicillin, carbenicillin, and related antibiotics
  10880..11468   +  rep_origin     ori: high-copy-number ColE1/pMB1/pBR322/pUC origin of replication
  11651..11743   +  CDS            lacI (fragment): lac repressor; lacI; The lac repressor binds to the lac operator to inhibit transcription in E. coli. This inhibition can be relieved by adding lactose or isopropyl-β-D-thiogalactopyranoside (IPTG).
  11756..11777   +  protein_bind   CAP binding site: CAP binding activates transcription in the presence of cAMP. E. coli catabolite activator protein
  11792..11822   +  promoter       lac promoter: promoter for the E. coli lac operon
  11826..11848   +  protein_bind   lac operator (fragment): The lac repressor binds to the lac operator to inhibit transcription in E. coli. This inhibition can be relieved by adding lactose or isopropyl-β-D-thiogalactopyranoside (IPTG). lac repressor encoded by lacI
  11891..11909   +  promoter       T3 promoter: promoter for bacteriophage T3 RNA polymerase
>Addgene plasmid #142368 | TFORF1662 | addgene full sequence | sequence record 454974 | Addgene NGS Result
TTAATGTAGTCTTATGCAATACTCTTGTAGTCTTGCAACATGGTAACGATGAGTTAGCAACATGCCTTAC
AAGGAGAGAAAAAGCACCGTGCATGCCGATTGGTGGAAGTAAGGTGGTACGATCGTGCCTTATTAGGAAG
GCAACAGACGGGTCTGACATGGATTGGACGAACCACTGAATTGCCGCATTGCAGAGATATTGTATTTAAG
TGCCTAGCTCGATACATAAACGGGTCTCTCTGGTTAGACCAGATCTGAGCCTGGGAGCTCTCTGGCTAAC
TAGGGAACCCACTGCTTAAGCCTCAATAAAGCTTGCCTTGAGTGCTTCAAGTAGTGTGTGCCCGTCTGTT
GTGTGACTCTGGTAACTAGAGATCCCTCAGACCCTTTTAGTCAGTGTGGAAAATCTCTAGCAGTGGCGCC
CGAACAGGGACTTGAAAGCGAAAGGGAAACCAGAGGAGCTCTCTCGACGCAGGACTCGGCTTGCTGAAGC
GCGCACGGCAAGAGGCGAGGGGCGGCGACTGGTGAGTACGCCAAAAATTTTGACTAGCGGAGGCTAGAAG
GAGAGAGATGGGTGCGAGAGCGTCAGTATTAAGCGGGGGAGAATTAGATCGCGATGGGAAAAAATTCGGT
TAAGGCCAGGGGGAAAGAAAAAATATAAATTAAAACATATAGTATGGGCAAGCAGGGAGCTAGAACGATT
CGCAGTTAATCCTGGCCTGTTAGAAACATCAGAAGGCTGTAGACAAATACTGGGACAGCTACAACCATCC
CTTCAGACAGGATCAGAAGAACTTAGATCATTATATAATACAGTAGCAACCCTCTATTGTGTGCATCAAA
GGATAGAGATAAAAGACACCAAGGAAGCTTTAGACAAGATAGAGGAAGAGCAAAACAAAAGTAAGACCAC
CGCACAGCAAGCGGCCGCTGATCTTCAGACCTGGAGGAGGAGATATGAGGGACAATTGGAGAAGTGAATT
ATATAAATATAAAGTAGTAAAAATTGAACCATTAGGAGTAGCACCCACCAAGGCAAAGAGAAGAGTGGTG
CAGAGAGAAAAAAGAGCAGTGGGAATAGGAGCTTTGTTCCTTGGGTTCTTGGGAGCAGCAGGAAGCACTA
TGGGCGCAGCGTCAATGACGCTGACGGTACAGGCCAGACAATTATTGTCTGGTATAGTGCAGCAGCAGAA
CAATTTGCTGAGGGCTATTGAGGCGCAACAGCATCTGTTGCAACTCACAGTCTGGGGCATCAAGCAGCTC
CAGGCAAGAATCCTGGCTGTGGAAAGATACCTAAAGGATCAACAGCTCCTGGGGATTTGGGGTTGCTCTG
GAAAACTCATTTGCACCACTGCTGTGCCTTGGAATGCTAGTTGGAGTAATAAATCTCTGGAACAGATTTG
GAATCACACGACCTGGATGGAGTGGGACAGAGAAATTAACAATTACACAAGCTTAATACACTCCTTAATT
GAAGAATCGCAAAACCAGCAAGAAAAGAATGAACAAGAATTATTGGAATTAGATAAATGGGCAAGTTTGT
GGAATTGGTTTAACATAACAAATTGGCTGTGGTATATAAAATTATTCATAATGATAGTAGGAGGCTTGGT
AGGTTTAAGAATAGTTTTTGCTGTACTTTCTATAGTGAATAGAGTTAGGCAGGGATATTCACCATTATCG
TTTCAGACCCACCTCCCAACCCCGAGGGGACCCATGCATTGCATCTCAATTAGTCAGCAACCAGGTGTGG
AAAGTCCCCAGGCTCCCCAGCAGGCAGAAGTATGCAAAGCATGCGTCTCAATTAGTCAGCAACCATAGTC
CCGCCCCTAACTCCGCCCATCCCGCCCCTAACTCCGCCCAGTTCCGCCCATTCTCCGCCCCATGGCTGAC
TAATTTTTTTTATTTATGCAGAGGCCGAGGCCGCCTCGGCCTCTGAGCTATTCCAGAAGTAGTGAGGAGG
CTTTTTTGGAGGCCTAGGCTTTTGCAAAAAGCTTTCTAGAGGTACCACCGGAGCTTACCATGACCGAGTA
CAAGCCCACGGTGCGCCTCGCCACCCGCGACGACGTCCCCAGGGCCGTACGCACCCTCGCCGCCGCGTTC
GCCGACTACCCCGCCACGCGCCACACCGTCGATCCGGACCGCCACATCGAGCGGGTCACCGAGCTGCAAG
AACTCTTCCTCACGCGCGTCGGGCTCGACATCGGCAAGGTGTGGGTCGCGGACGACGGCGCCGCCGTGGC
GGTCTGGACCACGCCGGAGAGCGTCGAAGCGGGGGCGGTGTTCGCCGAGATCGGCCCGCGCATGGCCGAG
TTGAGCGGTTCCCGGCTGGCCGCGCAGCAACAGATGGAAGGCCTCCTGGCGCCGCACCGGCCCAAGGAGC
CCGCGTGGTTCCTGGCCACCGTCGGCGTCTCGCCCGACCACCAGGGCAAGGGTCTGGGCAGCGCCGTCGT
GCTCCCCGGAGTGGAGGCGGCCGAGCGCGCCGGGGTGCCCGCCTTCCTGGAGACCTCCGCGCCCCGCAAC
CTCCCCTTCTACGAGCGGCTCGGCTTCACCGTCACCGCCGACGTCGAGGTGCCCGAAGGACCGCGCACCT
GGTGCATGACCCGCAAGCCCGGTGCCAGTTAACGAATTCTAGATCTTGAGACAAATGGCAGTATTCATCC
ACAATTTTAAAAGAAAAGGGGGGATTGGGGGGTACAGTGCAGGGGAAAGAATAGTAGACATAATAGCAAC
AGACATACAAACTAAAGAATTACAAAAACAAATTACAAAAATTCAAAATTTTCGGGTTTATTACAGGGAC
AGCAGAGATCCACTTTGGCGCCGGCTCGAGGCCTGCAGGTGCAAAGATGGATAAAGTTTTAAACAGAGAG
GAATCTTTGCAGCTAATGGACCTTCTAGGTCTTGAAAGGAGTGGGAATTGGCTCCGGTGCCCGTCAGTGG
GCAGAGCGCACATCGCCCACAGTCCCCGAGAAGTTGGGGGGAGGGGTCGGCAATTGAACCGGTGCCTAGA
GAAGGTGGCGCGGGGTAAACTGGGAAAGTGATGTCGTGTACTGGCTCCGCCTTTTTCCCGAGGGTGGGGG
AGAACCGTATATAAGTGCAGTAGTCGCCGTGAACGTTCTTTTTCGCAACGGGTTTGCCGCCAGAACACAG
GTAAGTGCCGTGTGTGGTTCCCGCGGGCCTGGCCTCTTTACGGGTTATGGCCCTTGCGTGCCTTGAATTA
CTTCCACCTGGCTGCAGTACGTGATTCTTGATCCCGAGCTTCGGGTTGGAAGTGGGTGGGAGAGTTCGAG
GCCTTGCGCTTAAGGAGCCCCTTCGCCTCGTGCTTGAGTTGAGGCCTGGCCTGGGCGCTGGGGCCGCCGC
GTGCGAATCTGGTGGCACCTTCGCGCCTGTCTCGCTGCTTTCGATAAGTCTCTAGCCATTTAAAATTTTT
GATGACCTGCTGCGACGCTTTTTTTCTGGCAAGATAGTCTTGTAAATGCGGGCCAAGATCTGCACACTGG
TATTTCGGTTTTTGGGGCCGCGGGCGGCGACGGGGCCCGTGCGTCCCAGCGCACATGTTCGGCGAGGCGG
GGCCTGCGAGCGCGGCCACCGAGAATCGGACGGGGGTAGTCTCAAGCTGGCCGGCCTGCTCTGGTGCCTG
GCCTCGCGCCGCCGTGTATCGCCCCGCCCTGGGCGGCAAGGCTGGCCCGGTCGGCACCAGTTGCGTGAGC
GGAAAGATGGCCGCTTCCCGGCCCTGCTGCAGGGAGCTCAAAATGGAGGACGCGGCGCTCGGGAGAGCGG
GCGGGTGAGTCACCCACACAAAGGAAAAGGGCCTTTCCGTCCTCAGCCGTCGCTTCATGTGACTCCACGG
AGTACCGGGCGCCGTCCAGGCACCTCGATTAGTTCTCGAGCTTTTGGAGTACGTCGTCTTTAGGTTGGGG
GGAGGGGTTTTATGCGATGGAGTTTCCCCACACTGAGTGGGTGGAGACTGAAGTTAGGCCAGCTTGGCAC
TTGATGTAATTCTCCTTGGAATTTGCCCTTTTTGAGTTTGGATCTTGGTTCATTCTCAAGCCTCAGACAG
TGGTTCAAAGTTTTTTTCTTCCATTTCAGGTGTCGTGAGGCTAGCACCGCCACCATGGAGCCCAACTCAC
TCCAGTGGGTCGGCTCACCGTGTGGCTTGCACGGACCTTACATTTTCTACAAGGCTTTTCAATTCCACCT
TGAAGGCAAACCAAGAATTTTGTCCCTTGGCGACTTTTTCTTTGTAAGATGTACGCCAAAGGATCCGATT
TGCATAGCGGAGCTCCAGCTGTTGTGGGAAGAGAGGACCAGCCGGCAACTTTTATCCAGCTCTAAACTTT
ATTTCCTCCCAGAAGACACTCCCCAGGGCAGAAATAGCGACCATGGCGAGGATGAAGTCATTGCTGTTTC
CGAAAAGGTGATTGTGAAGCTTGAAGACCTGGTCAAGTGGGTACATTCTGATTTCTCCAAGTGGAGATGT
GGCTTCCACGCTGGACCAGTGAAAACTGAGGCCTTGGGAAGGAATGGACAGAAGGAAGCTCTGCTGAAGT
ACAGGCAGTCAACCCTAAACAGTGGACTCAACTTCAAAGACGTTCTCAAGGAGAAGGCAGACCTGGGGGA
GGACGAGGAAGAAACGAACGTGATAGTTCTCAGCTACCCCCAGTACTGCCGGTACCGCTCGATGCTGAAA
CGCATCCAGGATAAGCCATCTTCCATTCTAACGGACCAGTTTGCATTGGCCCTGGGGGGCATTGCAGTGG
TCAGCAGGAACCCTCAGATCCTGTACTGTCGGGACACCTTTGACCACCCGACTCTCATAGAAAACGAGAG
TATATGCGATGAGTTTGCGCCAAATCTTAAAGGCAGACCACGCAAAAAGAAACCATGCCCACAAAGAAGA
GATTCATTCAGTGGTGTTAAGGATTCCAACAACAATTCCGATGGCAAAGCCGTTGCCAAGGTGAAATGTG
AGGCCAGGTCAGCCTTGACCAAGCCGAAGAATAACCATAACTGTAAAAAAGTCTCAAATGAAGAAAAACC
AAAGGTTGCCATTGGTGAAGAGTGCAGGGCAGATGAACAAGCCTTCTTGGTGGCACTTTATAAATACATG
AAAGAAAGGAAAACGCCGATAGAACGAATACCCTATTTAGGTTTTAAACAGATTAACCTTTGGACTATGT
TTCAAGCTGCTCAAAAACTGGGAGGATATGAAACAATAACAGCCCGCCGTCAGTGGAAACATATTTATGA
TGAATTAGGCGGTAATCCTGGGAGCACCAGCGCTGCCACTTGTACCCGCAGACATTATGAAAGATTAATC
CTACCATATGAAAGATTTATTAAAGGAGAAGAAGATAAGCCCCTGCCTCCAATCAAACCTCGGAAACAGG
AGAACAGTTCACAGGAAAATGAGAACAAAACAAAAGTATCTGGAACCAAACGCATCAAACATGAAATACC
TAAAAGCAAGAAAGAAAAAGAAAATGCCCCAAAGCCCCAGGATGCAGCAGAGGTTTCATCAGAGCAAGAA
AAAGAACAAGAGACTTTAATAAGCCAGAAAAGCATCCCTGAGCCTCTCCCAGCAGCAGACATGAAGAAAA
AAATAGAAGGGTATCAGGAATTTTCAGCGAAGCCCCTGGCATCCAGAGTAGACCCAGAGAAGGACAACGA
AACAGACCAAGGTTCCAACAGTGAGAAGGTGGCAGAGGAGGCGGGAGAGAAGGGGCCCACACCTCCACTC
CCAAGTGCTCCTCTGGCCCCAGAAAAAGATTCAGCCTTGGTCCCTGGGGCCAGCAAACAGCCACTCACCT
CTCCTAGTGCCCTGGTGGACTCAAAACAAGAATCCAAACTGTGCTGTTTTACAGAGAGCCCTGAAAGTGA
ACCCCAAGAAGCATCCTTCCCCAGCTTCCCCACCACACAGCCACCGCTGGCAAACCAGAATGAGACGGAG
GATGACAAACTGCCCGCCATGGCAGATTACATTGCCAACTGCACCGTGAAGGTGGACCAGCTGGGCAGTG
ACGACATCCACAATGCGCTCAAGCAGACCCCAAAGGTCCTTGTGGTCCAGTCGTTTGACATGTTCAAAGA
CAAAGACCTGACTGGGCCCATGAACGAGAACCATGGACTTAATTACACGCCCCTGCTCTACTCTAGGGGC
AACCCAGGCATCATGTCCCCACTGGCCAAGAAAAAGCTTTTGTCCCAAGTGAGTGGGGCCAGCCTCTCCA
GCAGCTACCCTTATGGCTCCCCACCCCCTTTGATCAGCAAAAAGAAACTGATTGCTAGGGATGACTTGTG
TTCCAGTTTGTCCCAGACCCACCATGGCCAAAGCACTGACCATATGGCGGTCAGCCGGCCATCAGTGATT
CAGCACGTCCAGAGTTTCAGAAGCAAGCCCTCGGAAGAGAGAAAGACCATCAATGACATCTTTAAGCATG
AGAAACTGAGTCGATCAGATCCCCACCGCTGCAGCTTCTCCAAGCATCACCTTAACCCCCTTGCTGACTC
CTACGTCCTGAAGCAAGAAATTCAGGAGGGCAAGGATAAACTCTTAGAGAAAAGGGCCCTCCCCCATTCC
CACATGCCTAGCTTCCTGGCTGACTTCTACTCGTCCCCTCATCTCCATAGCCTCTACAGACACACCGAGC
ACCATCTTCATAATGAACAGACATCCAAATACCCTTCCAGGGACATGTACAGGGAATCGGAAAACAGTTC
TTTTCCTTCCCACAGACACCAAGAAAAGCTCCATGTAAATTATCTCACGTCCCTGCACCTGCAAGACAAA
AAGTCGGCGGCAGCAGAAGCCCCTACGGATGATCAGCCTACAGATCTGAGCCTTCCCAAGAACCCGCACA
AACCTACCGGCAAGGTCCTGGGCCTGGCTCATTCCACCACAGGGCCCCAGGAGAGCAAAGGCATCTCCCA
GTTCCAGGTCTTAGGCAGCCAGAGTCGAGACTGTCACCCCAAAGCCTGTCGGGTATCACCCATGACCATG
TCAGGCCCTAAAAAATACCCTGAATCGCTTTCAAGATCAGGAAAACCTCACCATGTGAGACTGGAGAATT
TCAGGAAGATGGAAGGCATGGTCCACCCAATCCTGCACCGGAAAATGAGCCCGCAGAACATTGGGGCGGC
GCGGCCGATCAAGCGCAGCCTGGAGGATTTGGACCTTGTGATTGCAGGGAAAAAGGCCCGGGCAGTGTCT
CCCTTAGACCCATCCAAGGAGGTCTCTGGGAAGGAGAAGGCCTCTGAGCAGGAGAGTGAAGGCAGCAAAG
CAGCGCACGGTGGGCATTCCGGGGGCGGATCAGAAGGCCACAAGCTTCCCCTCTCCTCCCCTATCTTCCC
AGGTCTGTATTCCGGGAGCCTGTGTAACTCGGGCCTCAACTCCAGGCTCCCGGCTGGGTATTCTCATTCT
CTGCAGTACTTGAAAAACCAGACTGTGCTTTCTCCACTCATGCAGCCCCTGGCTTTCCACTCGCTTGTGA
TGCAAAGAGGAATTTTTACATCACCGACAAATTCTCAGCAGCTGTACAGACACTTGGCTGCGGCTACACC
TGTAGGAAGTTCATATGGGGACCTTTTGCATAACAGCATTTACCCTTTAGCTGCTATAAATCCTCAAGCT
GCCTTTCCATCTTCCCAGCTGTCATCCGTGCACCCCAGTACAAAACTGTAGTAATGAACTAGTCCGTAAC
TTGAAAGTATTTCGATTTCTTGGCTTTATATATCTTGTGGAAAGGACGATCAGCTACTTCCTTTACAGGT
CCCACGCGTTAAGTCGACAATCAACCTCTGGATTACAAAATTTGTGAAAGATTGACTGGTATTCTTAACT
ATGTTGCTCCTTTTACGCTATGTGGATACGCTGCTTTAATGCCTTTGTATCATGCTATTGCTTCCCGTAT
GGCTTTCATTTTCTCCTCCTTGTATAAATCCTGGTTGCTGTCTCTTTATGAGGAGTTGTGGCCCGTTGTC
AGGCAACGTGGCGTGGTGTGCACTGTGTTTGCTGACGCAACCCCCACTGGTTGGGGCATTGCCACCACCT
GTCAGCTCCTTTCCGGGACTTTCGCTTTCCCCCTCCCTATTGCCACGGCGGAACTCATCGCCGCCTGCCT
TGCCCGCTGCTGGACAGGGGCTCGGCTGTTGGGCACTGACAATTCCGTGGTGTTGTCGGGGAAATCATCG
TCCTTTCCTTGGCTGCTCGCCTGTGTTGCCACCTGGATTCTGCGCGGGACGTCCTTCTGCTACGTCCCTT
CGGCCCTCAATCCAGCGGACCTTCCTTCCCGCGGCCTGCTGCCGGCTCTGCGGCCTCTTCCGCGTCTTCG
CCTTCGCCCTCAGACGAGTCGGATCTCCCTTTGGGCCGCCTCCCCGCGTCGACTTTAAGACCAATGACTT
ACAAGGCAGCTGTAGATCTTAGCCACTTTTTAAAAGAAAAGGGGGGACTGGAAGGGCTAATTCACTCCCA
ACGAAGACAAGATCTGCTTTTTGCTTGTACTGGGTCTCTCTGGTTAGACCAGATCTGAGCCTGGGAGCTC
TCTGGCTAACTAGGGAACCCACTGCTTAAGCCTCAATAAAGCTTGCCTTGAGTGCTTCAAGTAGTGTGTG
CCCGTCTGTTGTGTGACTCTGGTAACTAGAGATCCCTCAGACCCTTTTAGTCAGTGTGGAAAATCTCTAG
CAGTACGTATAGTAGTTCATGTCATCTTATTATTCAGTATTTATAACTTGCAAAGAAATGAATATCAGAG
AGTGAGAGGAACTTGTTTATTGCAGCTTATAATGGTTACAAATAAAGCAATAGCATCACAAATTTCACAA
ATAAAGCATTTTTTTCACTGCATTCTAGTTGTGGTTTGTCCAAACTCATCAATGTATCTTATCATGTCTG
GCTCTAGCTATCCCGCCCCTAACTCCGCCCATCCCGCCCCTAACTCCGCCCAGTTCCGCCCATTCTCCGC
CCCATGGCTGACTAATTTTTTTTATTTATGCAGAGGCCGAGGCCGCCTCGGCCTCTGAGCTATTCCAGAA
GTAGTGAGGAGGCTTTTTTGGAGGCCTAGGGACGTACCCAATTCGCCCTATAGTGAGTCGTATTACGCGC
GCTCACTGGCCGTCGTTTTACAACGTCGTGACTGGGAAAACCCTGGCGTTACCCAACTTAATCGCCTTGC
AGCACATCCCCCTTTCGCCAGCTGGCGTAATAGCGAAGAGGCCCGCACCGATCGCCCTTCCCAACAGTTG
CGCAGCCTGAATGGCGAATGGG
[124 nt withheld, positions 9263-9386]
C
[91 nt withheld, positions 9388-9478]
A
[49 nt withheld, positions 9480-9528]
CCTTTGACGTTGGAGTCCACGTTCTTT
[37 nt withheld, positions 9556-9592]
ACCCTATCTCGGTCTATTCTTTTGATTTATAAGGGATTTTGCCGATTTCGGCCTATTGGTTAAAAAATGA
GCTGATTTAACAAAAATTTAACGCGAATTTTAACAAAATATTAACGCTTACAATTTAGGTGGCACTTTTC
GGGGAAATGTGCGCGGAACCCCTATTTGTTTATTTTTCTAAATACATTCAAATATGTATCCGCTCATGAG
ACAATAACCCTGATAAATGCTTCAATAATATTGAAAAAGGAAGAGTATGAGTATTCAACATTTCCGTGTC
GCCCTTATTCCCTTTTTTGCGGCATTTTGCCTTCCTGTTTTTGCTCACCCAGAAACGCTGGTGAAAGTAA
AAGATGCTGAAGATCAGTTGGGTGCACGAGTGGGTTACATCGAACTGGATCTCAACAGCGGTAAGATCCT
TGAGAGTTTTCGCCCCGAAGAACGTTTTCCAATGATGAGCACTTTTAAAGTTCTGCTATGTGGCGCGGTA
TTATCCCGTATTGACGCCGGGCAAGAGCAACTCGGTCGCCGCATACACTATTCTCAGAATGACTTGGTTG
AGTACTCACCAGTCACAGAAAAGCATCTTACGGATGGCATGACAGTAAGAGAATTATGCAGTGCTGCCAT
AACCATGAGTGATAACACTGCGGCCAACTTACTTCTGACAACGATCGGAGGACCGAAGGAGCTAACCGCT
TTTTTGCACAACATGGGGGATCATGTAACTCGCCTTGATCGTTGGGAACCGGAGCTGAATGAAGCCATAC
CAAACGACGAGCGTGACACCACGATGCCTGTAGCAATGGCAACAACGTTGCGCAAACTATTAACTGGCGA
ACTACTTACTCTAGCTTCCCGGCAACAATTAATAGACTGGATGGAGGCGGATAAAGTTGCAGGACCACTT
CTGCGCTCGGCCCTTCCGGCTGGCTGGTTTATTGCTGATAAATCTGGAGCCGGTGAGCGTGGGTCTCGCG
GTATCATTGCAGCACTGGGGCCAGATGGTAAGCCCTCCCGTATCGTAGTTATCTACACGACGGGGAGTCA
GGCAACTATGGATGAACGAAATAGACAGATCGCTGAGATAGGTGCCTCACTGATTAAGCATTGGTAACTG
TCAGACCAAGTTTACTCATATATACTTTAGATTGATTTAAAACTTCATTTTTAATTTAAAAGGATCTAGG
TGAAGATCCTTTTTGATAATCTCATGACCAAAATCCCTTAACGTGAGTTTTCGTTCCACTGAGCGTCAGA
CCCCGTAGAAAAGATCAAAGGATCTTCTTGAGATCCTTTTTTTCTGCGCGTAATCTGCTGCTTGCAAACA
AAAAAACCACCGCTACCAGCGGTGGTTTGTTTGCCGGATCAAGAGCTACCAACTCTTTTTCCGAAGGTAA
CTGGCTTCAGCAGAGCGCAGATACCAAATACTGTTCTTCTAGTGTAGCCGTAGTTAGGCCACCACTTCAA
GAACTCTGTAGCACCGCCTACATACCTCGCTCTGCTAATCCTGTTACCAGTGGCTGCTGCCAGTGGCGAT
AAGTCGTGTCTTACCGGGTTGGACTCAAGACGATAGTTACCGGATAAGGCGCAGCGGTCGGGCTGAACGG
GGGGTTCGTGCACACAGCCCAGCTTGGAGCGAACGACCTACACCGAACTGAGATACCTACAGCGTGAGCT
ATGAGAAAGCGCCACGCTTCCCGAAGGGAGAAAGGCGGACAGGTATCCGGTAAGCGGCAGGGTCGGAACA
GGAGAGCGCACGAGGGAGCTTCCAGGGGGAAACGCCTGGTATCTTTATAGTCCTGTCGGGTTTCGCCACC
TCTGACTTGAGCGTCGATTTTTGTGATGCTCGTCAGGGGGGCGGAGCCTATGGAAAAACGCCAGCAACGC
GGCCTTTTTACGGTTCCTGGCCTTTTGCTGGCCTTTTGCTCACATGTTCTTTCCTGCGTTATCCCCTGAT
TCTGTGGATAACCGTATTACCGCCTTTGAGTGAGCTGATACCGCTCGCCGCAGCCGAACGACCGAGCGCA
GCGAGTCAGTGAGCGAGGAAGCGGAAGAGCGCCCAATACGCAAACCGCCTCTCCCCGCGCGTTGGCCGAT
TCATTAATGCAGCTGGCACGACAGGTTTCCCGACTGGAAAGCGGGCAGTGAGCGCAACGCAATTAATGTG
AGTTAGCTCACTCATTAGGCACCCCAGGCTTTACACTTTATGCTTCCGGCTCGTATGTTGTGTGGAATTG
TGAGCGGATAACAATTTCACACAGGAAACAGCTATGACCATGATTACGCCAAGCGCGCAATTAACCCTCA
CTAAAGGGAACAAAAGCTGGAGCTGCAAGC
