>Addgene plasmid #142368 | TFORF1662 | depositor partial sequence | sequence record 279242 | Insert
ACCGCCACCATGGAGCCCAACTCACTCCAGTGGGTCGGCTCACCGTGTGGCTTGCACGGACCTTACATTT
TCTACAAGGCTTTTCAATTCCACCTTGAAGGCAAACCAAGAATTTTGTCCCTTGGCGACTTTTTCTTTGT
AAGATGTACGCCAAAGGATCCGATTTGCATAGCGGAGCTCCAGCTGTTGTGGGAAGAGAGGACCAGCCGG
CAACTTTTATCCAGCTCTAAACTTTATTTCCTCCCAGAAGACACTCCCCAGGGCAGAAATAGCGACCATG
GCGAGGATGAAGTCATTGCTGTTTCCGAAAAGGTGATTGTGAAGCTTGAAGACCTGGTCAAGTGGGTACA
TTCTGATTTCTCCAAGTGGAGATGTGGCTTCCACGCTGGACCAGTGAAAACTGAGGCCTTGGGAAGGAAT
GGACAGAAGGAAGCTCTGCTGAAGTACAGGCAGTCAACCCTAAACAGTGGACTCAACTTCAAAGACGTTC
TCAAGGAGAAGGCAGACCTGGGGGAGGACGAGGAAGAAACGAACGTGATAGTTCTCAGCTACCCCCAGTA
CTGCCGGTACCGCTCGATGCTGAAACGCATCCAGGATAAGCCATCTTCCATTCTAACGGACCAGTTTGCA
TTGGCCCTGGGGGGCATTGCAGTGGTCAGCAGGAACCCTCAGATCCTGTACTGTCGGGACACCTTTGACC
ACCCGACTCTCATAGAAAACGAGAGTATATGCGATGAGTTTGCGCCAAATCTTAAAGGCAGACCACGCAA
AAAGAAACCATGCCCACAAAGAAGAGATTCATTCAGTGGTGTTAAGGATTCCAACAACAATTCCGATGGC
AAAGCCGTTGCCAAGGTGAAATGTGAGGCCAGGTCAGCCTTGACCAAGCCGAAGAATAACCATAACTGTA
AAAAAGTCTCAAATGAAGAAAAACCAAAGGTTGCCATTGGTGAAGAGTGCAGGGCAGATGAACAAGCCTT
CTTGGTGGCACTTTATAAATACATGAAAGAAAGGAAAACGCCGATAGAACGAATACCCTATTTAGGTTTT
AAACAGATTAACCTTTGGACTATGTTTCAAGCTGCTCAAAAACTGGGAGGATATGAAACAATAACAGCCC
GCCGTCAGTGGAAACATATTTATGATGAATTAGGCGGTAATCCTGGGAGCACCAGCGCTGCCACTTGTAC
CCGCAGACATTATGAAAGATTAATCCTACCATATGAAAGATTTATTAAAGGAGAAGAAGATAAGCCCCTG
CCTCCAATCAAACCTCGGAAACAGGAGAACAGTTCACAGGAAAATGAGAACAAAACAAAAGTATCTGGAA
CCAAACGCATCAAACATGAAATACCTAAAAGCAAGAAAGAAAAAGAAAATGCCCCAAAGCCCCAGGATGC
AGCAGAGGTTTCATCAGAGCAAGAAAAAGAACAAGAGACTTTAATAAGCCAGAAAAGCATCCCTGAGCCT
CTCCCAGCAGCAGACATGAAGAAAAAAATAGAAGGGTATCAGGAATTTTCAGCGAAGCCCCTGGCATCCA
GAGTAGACCCAGAGAAGGACAACGAAACAGACCAAGGTTCCAACAGTGAGAAGGTGGCAGAGGAGGCGGG
AGAGAAGGGGCCCACACCTCCACTCCCAAGTGCTCCTCTGGCCCCAGAAAAAGATTCAGCCTTGGTCCCT
GGGGCCAGCAAACAGCCACTCACCTCTCCTAGTGCCCTGGTGGACTCAAAACAAGAATCCAAACTGTGCT
GTTTTACAGAGAGCCCTGAAAGTGAACCCCAAGAAGCATCCTTCCCCAGCTTCCCCACCACACAGCCACC
GCTGGCAAACCAGAATGAGACGGAGGATGACAAACTGCCCGCCATGGCAGATTACATTGCCAACTGCACC
GTGAAGGTGGACCAGCTGGGCAGTGACGACATCCACAATGCGCTCAAGCAGACCCCAAAGGTCCTTGTGG
TCCAGTCGTTTGACATGTTCAAAGACAAAGACCTGACTGGGCCCATGAACGAGAACCATGGACTTAATTA
CACGCCCCTGCTCTACTCTAGGGGCAACCCAGGCATCATGTCCCCACTGGCCAAGAAAAAGCTTTTGTCC
CAAGTGAGTGGGGCCAGCCTCTCCAGCAGCTACCCTTATGGCTCCCCACCCCCTTTGATCAGCAAAAAGA
AACTGATTGCTAGGGATGACTTGTGTTCCAGTTTGTCCCAGACCCACCATGGCCAAAGCACTGACCATAT
GGCGGTCAGCCGGCCATCAGTGATTCAGCACGTCCAGAGTTTCAGAAGCAAGCCCTCGGAAGAGAGAAAG
ACCATCAATGACATCTTTAAGCATGAGAAACTGAGTCGATCAGATCCCCACCGCTGCAGCTTCTCCAAGC
ATCACCTTAACCCCCTTGCTGACTCCTACGTCCTGAAGCAAGAAATTCAGGAGGGCAAGGATAAACTCTT
AGAGAAAAGGGCCCTCCCCCATTCCCACATGCCTAGCTTCCTGGCTGACTTCTACTCGTCCCCTCATCTC
CATAGCCTCTACAGACACACCGAGCACCATCTTCATAATGAACAGACATCCAAATACCCTTCCAGGGACA
TGTACAGGGAATCGGAAAACAGTTCTTTTCCTTCCCACAGACACCAAGAAAAGCTCCATGTAAATTATCT
CACGTCCCTGCACCTGCAAGACAAAAAGTCGGCGGCAGCAGAAGCCCCTACGGATGATCAGCCTACAGAT
CTGAGCCTTCCCAAGAACCCGCACAAACCTACCGGCAAGGTCCTGGGCCTGGCTCATTCCACCACAGGGC
CCCAGGAGAGCAAAGGCATCTCCCAGTTCCAGGTCTTAGGCAGCCAGAGTCGAGACTGTCACCCCAAAGC
CTGTCGGGTATCACCCATGACCATGTCAGGCCCTAAAAAATACCCTGAATCGCTTTCAAGATCAGGAAAA
CCTCACCATGTGAGACTGGAGAATTTCAGGAAGATGGAAGGCATGGTCCACCCAATCCTGCACCGGAAAA
TGAGCCCGCAGAACATTGGGGCGGCGCGGCCGATCAAGCGCAGCCTGGAGGATTTGGACCTTGTGATTGC
AGGGAAAAAGGCCCGGGCAGTGTCTCCCTTAGACCCATCCAAGGAGGTCTCTGGGAAGGAGAAGGCCTCT
GAGCAGGAGAGTGAAGGCAGCAAAGCAGCGCACGGTGGGCATTCCGGGGGCGGATCAGAAGGCCACAAGC
TTCCCCTCTCCTCCCCTATCTTCCCAGGTCTGTATTCCGGGAGCCTGTGTAACTCGGGCCTCAACTCCAG
GCTCCCGGCTGGGTATTCTCATTCTCTGCAGTACTTGAAAAACCAGACTGTGCTTTCTCCACTCATGCAG
CCCCTGGCTTTCCACTCGCTTGTGATGCAAAGAGGAATTTTTACATCACCGACAAATTCTCAGCAGCTGT
ACAGACACTTGGCTGCGGCTACACCTGTAGGAAGTTCATATGGGGACCTTTTGCATAACAGCATTTACCC
TTTAGCTGCTATAAATCCTCAAGCTGCCTTTCCATCTTCCCAGCTGTCATCCGTGCACCCCAGTACAAAA
CTGTAGTAATGAACTAGTCCGTAACTTGAAAGTATTTCGATTTCTTGGCTTTATATATCTTGTGGAAAGG
ACGATCAGCTACTTCCTTTACAGGTCCC
