>Addgene plasmid #142368 | TFORF1662 | depositor partial sequence | sequence record 279243 | Barcode
TCAGCTACTTCCTTTACAGGTCCC
